>Addgene plasmid #175041 | pPB-MPP8-∆ARD_Flag2-Blast | addgene full sequence | sequence record 343505 | Addgene NGS Result
CACATTTCCCCGAAAAGTGCCACCTAAATTGTAAGCGTTAATATTTTGTTAAAATTCGCGTTAAATTTTT
GTTAAATCAGCTCATTTTTTAACCAATAGGCCGAAATCGGCAAAATCCCTTATAAATCAAAAGAATAGAC
CGAGATAGGGT
[37 nt withheld, positions 152-188]
AAAGAACGTGGACTCCAACGTCAAAGG
[49 nt withheld, positions 216-264]
T
[91 nt withheld, positions 266-356]
G
[124 nt withheld, positions 358-481]
CCCATTCGCCATTCAGGCTGCGCAACTGTTGGGAAGGGCGATCGGTGCGGGCCTCTTCGCTATTACGCCA
GCTGGCGAAAGGGGGATGTGCTGCAAGGCGATTAAGTTGGGTAACGCCAGGGTTTTCCCAGTCACGACGT
TGTAAAACGACGGCCAGTGAATTGTAATACGACTCACTATAGGGCGAATTGGGTACCTTAACCCTAGAAA
GATAGTCTGCGTAAAATTGACGCATGCATTCTTGAAATATTGCTCTCTCTTTCTAAATAGCGCGAATCCG
TCGCTGTGCATTTAGGACATCTCAGTCGCCGCTTGGAGCTCCCGTGAGGCGTGCTTGTCAATGCGGTAAG
TGTCACTGATTTTGAACTATAACGACCGCGTGAGTCAAAATGACGCATGATTATCTTTTACGTGACTTTT
AAGATTTAACTCATACGATAATTATATTGTTATTTCATGTTCTACTTACGTGATAACTTATTATATATAT
ATTTTCTTGTTATAGATATCATAACTTCGTATAATGTATGCTATACGAAGTTATGCGGCCCTCGACATTG
ATTATTGACTAGTTATTAATAGTAATCAATTACGGGGTCATTAGTTCATAGCCCATATATGGAGTTCCGC
GTTACATAACTTACGGTAAATGGCCCGCCTGGCTGACCGCCCAACGACCCCCGCCCATTGACGTCAATAA
TGACGTATGTTCCCATAGTAACGCCAATAGGGACTTTCCATTGACGTCAATGGGTGGAGTATTTACGGTA
AACTGCCCACTTGGCAGTACATCAAGTGTATCATATGCCAAGTACGCCCCCTATTGACGTCAATGACGGT
AAATGGCCCGCCTGGCATTATGCCCAGTACATGACCTTATGGGACTTTCCTACTTGGCAGTACATCTACG
TATTAGTCATCGCTATTACCATGGTCGAGGTGAGCCCCACGTTCTGCTTCACTCTCCCCATCTCCCCCCC
CTCCCCACCCCCAATTTTGTATTTATTTATTTTTTAATTATTTTGTGCAGCGATGGGGGCGGGGGGGGGG
GGGGSGCGCGCCRGGSGGGGSGGGGSGGGGSGRGGGGSGGGGSGGGGSGRGGCGGAGAGGKGCGGCGGCA
GCCAATCAGAGCGGCGCGCTCCGAAAGTTTCCTTTTATGGCGAGGCGGCGGCGGCGGCGGCCCTATAAAA
AGCGAAGCGCGCGGCGGGCGGGAGTCGCTGCGCGCTGCCTTCGCCCCGTGCCCCGCTCCGCCGCCGCCTC
GCGCCGCCCGCCCCGGCTCTGACTGACCGCGTTACTCCCACAGGTGAGCGGGCGGGACGGCCCTTCTCCT
CCGGGCTGTAATTAGCGCTTGGTTTAATGACGGCTTGTTTCTTTTCTGTGGCTGCGTGAAAGCCTTGAGG
GGCTCCGGGAGGGCCCTTTGTGCGGGGGGAGCGGCTCGGGGGGTGCGTGCGTGTGTGTGTGCGTGGGGAG
CGCCGCGTGCGGCTCCGCGCTGCCCGGCGGCTGTGAGCGCTGCGGGCGCGGCGCGGGGCTTTGTGCGCTC
CGCAGTGTGCGCGAGGGGAGCGCGGCCGGGGGCGGTGCCCCGCGGTGCGGGGGGGGCTGCGAGGGGAACA
AAGGCTGCGTGCGGGGTGTGTGCGTGGGGGGGTGAGCAGGGGGTGTGGGCGCGTCGGTCGGGCTGCAACC
CCCCCTGCACCCCCCTCCCCGAGTTGCTGAGCACGGCCCGGCTTCGGGTGCGGGGCTCCGTACGGGGCGT
GGCGCGGGGCTCGCCGTGCCGGGCGGGGGGTGGCGGCAGGTGGGGGTGCCGGGCGGGGCGGGGCCGCCTC
GGGCCGGGGRGGGCTCGGGGGAGGGGCGCGGCGGCCCCCGGAGCGCCGGCGGCTGTCGAGGCGCGGCGAG
CCGCAGCCATTGCCTTTTATGGTAATCGTGCGAGAGGGCGCAGGGACTTTCTTTGTCCCAAATCTGTGCG
GAGCCGAAATCTGGGAGGCGCCGCCGCACCCCCTCTAGCGGGCGCGGGGCGAAGCGGTGCGGCGCCGGCA
GGAAGGAAATGGGCGGGGAGGGCCTTCGTGCGTCGCCGCGCCGCCGTCCCCTTCTCCCTCTCCAGCCTCG
GGGCTGTCCGCGGGGGGACGGCTGCCTTCGGGGGGGACGGGGCAGGGCGGGGTTCGGCTTCTGGCGTGTG
ACCGGCGGCTCTAGAGCCTCTGCTAACCATGTTCATGCCTTCTTCTTTTTCCTACAGCTCCTGGGCAACG
TGCTGGTTATTGTGCTGTCTCATCATTTTGGCAAAGAATTCCTCGAATCAACAAGTTTGTACAAAAAAGC
AGGCTCCGAATTCGCCCTTGCCACCATGGCGGCGGCGGCTGAGGAGGGCATGAGTGCGGCCGCTCTAGTT
ATGTCAGTTCCCGACAGCATTGGCCGTTCTCCCGAGTCCGAAGGAGTTGGAGCAGGGGACGAAGAGAAGG
ACGCAGCCACCAAAGGAACGGTGGCCGTTGGGGACAGCGAGGAGGATGGGGAGGACGTTTTCGAGGTGGA
GAGGATCCTGGACATGAAGTGCGAGGGAGGTAAGAATCTTTATAAAGTTCGATGGAAAGGATATACATCT
GAAGATGATACCTGGGAGCCTGAGGTTCATCTGGAGGACTGTAAGGAAGTTCTTCTTGAATTCAGGAAGA
AACTTGCTGAGAACAAAGCTAAAGCAGTCAGGAAAGATATTCAGAGACTATCTTTAAACAATGACATATT
TGAGGCAGACAGTGATAGCGACCAGCAAAGTGACACAAAAGAAGATATTTCACCAAGGAAGAAAAAGAAA
AAAATAAAGTGCAAAGAAGAGACAAGTCCAGAAGATCTGAGGAAAAAAAGGACAAAAATGGGAAAACTAA
AAGACAAGTTCAAGACAGAGCTGGAGAGCACCTCTGAAATAATCGGTTTCGATGTAAAGACGAAGAAAAG
AATTTGGGAAGTCAAGGAAGAATTAAAGGACTCCAAAAAGCCCAAAAAGGATGAAATAAAGGAAACCAAG
GAATTAAAGAAAGCTAATAAAAGGGCTGAAGTAAGAGATTTAAAGATTAAAATAAGAGAAGATGTCAAAG
AGAACCGAAAAACAAAAAAAGAGAGATATATAGAATCTCCGCTGGAGTCTGAATCGCCTAATGATTCCCT
CATTCTAGAGGATGACAGTGAAGACTTTATTTCTGACAACAGAGAAGAGAATCAGAATGTGAGAAGTGTA
AGAGATAAGACAGCACAGGAGACAGTGCAAGAGGGTATTTTTGAGAAACATCTGGATGACCTTATAAGTA
TTGAAGAGGATGCTGGTACCCGAGTTAGAAGGAAGAAGACGAAGCCAAGAAAGTTTGAGGAACCAAAAGA
GATCAAGAAGCTTGAAAGCACGAATGCCTTTTTAGAAAGGAGAGCAATACCCAAAAAGCAAAGAAACCAA
GACAAGGGCATAAGTAACCTAGAGTTAAATAAGCTACCATCACCTGTGTTTGCCCAAACCCTGAAAAGTT
CCAGACTGAGTGGGGAAGAGAAGAGCCTAAAGTCCCCTGACTTGGCAGAAGAGGAGAAAGAGAAAAAAAA
TGAACCCAAAGGAAAATACCAGAAAAGGTATGATTTGGACAAAGAAGAAAAAGCCAGAAAAGAGCCAAAG
GTATTAAAATCATTTAAGGAAATCAGAAATGCATTTGATTTATTTAAAAAAACAACAGAAGAAAAAAATG
ATGTTCTTGAGAATAATTCAAAAAGAGAAGAAATATCACTGGATTCTAAAATTATGAATGATAACAAAAC
CAAGGACAAGTGTTCACTTAAAGAAAAAAGAAATACTCGAGATGAGACTGACACTTGGGCATACATTGCT
GCAGAAGGGGATCAGGAAGTTTCAGACAGTGTATGCCAAACAGATGAGACGTCTGATGGCAGGCAACCAG
TTTTGAGTTTGGGTATGGACCTGCAGCTGGAGTGGATGAAATTAGAAGATTTTCAGAAGCATCTGGATGG
GGAAGATGAGCCCTTTATCACAACAAACAGGATTCCAAATAATTTGTTGAGGAGCCACTTGGAGACACTT
TCCAGAGTTGCAGAAGAAACAATCAGGGATTACTTTGAATCTCGCCTTGCTCTACTGGAACCTGTTTTCC
CAATAGCATGCCATCGGCTCTGTGAGGGGCCGGATTTCTCAACAGATTTCAATTACATGCCCCCTCAGAA
CATGCCTGAAGGCTCTGGTGTCCTCCTCTTTATTTTCCATGCAAACTTTTTGGGCAAAGACGTTATTGCT
CGGCTTTGTGGACCATGCAGTGTACAAGCTGTGGTTTTAAATGATAAATTTCAACTTCCTGTTTTTCTGG
ACAGTCACTTTGTTTATTCATTCAGTCCTGTTGCTGGCCCCAATAAGTTGTTTATAAGGTTGACGGAAGC
ACCCTTTGCCAAGGTTAAGTTGCTAATAGGTGCATACAGAGTACAGCTGCAGGGCGCCGACTACAAGGAC
GACGATGACAAGGACTACAAGGACGACGATGACAAGCGTACCGGTTAGAAGGGCGAATTCGACCCAGCTT
TCTTGTACAAAGTGGTTGATTCGAGGCCGCTCGATAAGCTTGATATCGAATTCACTCCTCAGGTGCAGGC
TGCCTATCAGAAGGTGGTGGCTGGTGTGGCCAACTGGCTCACAAATACCACTGAGATCGACGGTATCGAT
AAGCTTGATATCGAATTCCGCCCCCCCCCCCTCTCCCTCCCCCCCCCCTAACGTTACTGGCCGAAGCCGC
TTGGAATAAGGCCGGTGTGCGTTTGTCTATATGTTATTTTCCACCATATTGCCGTCTTTTGGCAATGTGA
GGGCCCGGAAACCTGGCCCTGTCTTCTTGACGAGCATTCCTAGGGGTCTTTCCCCTCTCGCCAAAGGAAT
GCAAGGTCTGTTGAATGTCGTGAAGGAAGCAGTTCCTCTGGAAGCTTCTTGAAGACAAACAACGTCTGTA
GCGACCCTTTGCAGGCAGCGGAACCCCCCACCTGGCGACAGGTGCCTCTGCGGCCAAAAGCCACGTGTAT
AAGATACACCTGCAAAGGCGGCACAACCCCAGTGCCACGTTGTGAGTTGGATAGTTGTGGAAAGAGTCAA
ATGGCTCTCCTCAAGCGTATTCAACAAGGGGCTGAAGGATGCCCAGAAGGTACCCCATTGTATGGGATCT
GATCTGGGGCCTCGGTGCACATGCTTTACATGTGTTTAGTCGAGGTTAAAAAAACGTCTAGGCCCCCCGA
ACCACGGGGACGTGGTTTTCCTTTGAAAAACACGATGATAATATGGCCACAACCATGCCTTTGTCTCAAG
AAGAATCCACCCTCATTGAAAGAGCAACGGCTACAATCAACAGCATCCCCATCTCTGAAGACTACAGCGT
CGCCAGCGCAGCTCTCTCTAGCGACGGCCGCATCTTCACTGGTGTCAATGTATATCATTTTACTGGGGGA
CCTTGTGCAGAACTCGTGGTGCTGGGCACTGCTGCTGCTGCGGCAGCTGGCAACCTGACTTGTATCGTCG
CGATCGGAAATGAGAACAGGGGCATCTTGAGCCCCTGCGGACGGTGCCGACAGGTGCTTCTCGATCTGCA
TCCTGGGATCAAAGCCATAGTGAAGGACAGTGATGGACAGCCGACGGCAGTTGGGATTCGTGAATTGCTG
CCCTCTGGTTATGTGTGGGAGGGTTAACTAGATAAGTAATGATCATAATCAGCCATATCACATCTGTAGA
GGTTTTACTTGCTTTGTCCGACGCGGCCCGACGGGTCCGAGGGGGGTCGATCTTTTTCCCTCTGCCAAAA
ATTATGGGGACATCATGAAGCCCCTTGAGCATCTGACTTCTGGCTAATAAAGGAAATTTATTTTCATTGC
AATAGTGTGTTGGAATTTTTTGTGTCTCTCACTCGGAAGGACATATGGGAGGGCAAATCATTTAAAACAT
CAGAATGAGTATTTGGTTTAGAGTTTGGCAACATATGCCCATATGCTGGCTGCCATGAACAAAGGTTGGC
TATAAAGAGGTCATCAGTATATGAAACAGCCCCCTGCTGTCCATTCCTTATTCCATAGAAAAGCCTTGAC
TTGAGGTTAGATTTTTTTTATATTTTGTTTTGTGTTATTTTTTTCTTTAACATCCCTAAAATTTTCCTTA
CATGTTTTACTAGCCAGATTTTTCCTCCTCTCCTGACTACTCCCAGTCATAGCTGTCCCTCTTCTCTTAT
GGAGATCCCTCGACCTGCAGCCCAAGCTTGGCGTAATCATGGTCATAGCTGTTTCCTGTGTGAAATTGTT
ATCCGCTCACAATTCCACACAACATACGAGCCGGAAGCATAAAGTGTAAAGCCTGGGGTGCCTAATGAGT
GAGCTAACTCACATTAATTGCGTTGCGCTCACTGCCCGCTTTCCAGTCGGGAAACCTGTCGTGCCAGCGG
ATCCGCGGCCGCGTCGAGATAACTTCGTATAATGTATGCTATACGAAGTTATGTTTTGTTACTTTATAGA
AGAAATTTTGAGTTTTTGTTTTTTTTTAATAAATAAATAAACATAAATAAATTGTTTGTTGAATTTATTA
TTAGTATGTAAGTGTAAATATAATAAAACTTAATATCTATTCAAATTAATAAATAAACCTCGATATACAG
ACCGATAAAACACATGCGTCAATTTTACGCATGATTATCTTTAACGTACGTCACAATATGATTATCTTTC
TAGGGTTAAAGAGCTCCAGCTTTTGTTCCCTTTAGTGAGGGTTAATTTCGAGCTTGGCGTAATCATGGTC
ATAGCTGTTTCCTGTGTGAAATTGTTATCCGCTCACAATTCCACACAACATACGAGCCGGAAGCATAAAG
TGTAAAGCCTGGGGTGCCTAATGAGTGAGCTAACTCACATTAATTGCGTTGCGCTCACTGCCCGCTTTCC
AGTCGGGAAACCTGTCGTGCCAGCTGCATTAATGAATCGGCCAACGCGCGGGGAGAGGCGGTTTGCGTAT
TGGGCGCTCTTCCGCTTCCTCGCTCACTGACTCGCTGCGCTCGGTCGTTCGGCTGCGGCGAGCGGTATCA
GCTCACTCAAAGGCGGTAATACGGTTATCCACAGAATCAGGGGATAACGCAGGAAAGAACATGTGAGCAA
AAGGCCAGCAAAAGGCCAGGAACCGTAAAAAGGCCGCGTTGCTGGCGTTTTTCCATAGGCTCCGCCCCCC
TGACGAGCATCACAAAAATCGACGCTCAAGTCAGAGGTGGCGAAACCCGACAGGACTATAAAGATACCAG
GCGTTTCCCCCTGGAAGCTCCCTCGTGCGCTCTCCTGTTCCGACCCTGCCGCTTACCGGATACCTGTCCG
CCTTTCTCCCTTCGGGAAGCGTGGCGCTTTCTCATAGCTCACGCTGTAGGTATCTCAGTTCGGTGTAGGT
CGTTCGCTCCAAGCTGGGCTGTGTGCACGAACCCCCCGTTCAGCCCGACCGCTGCGCCTTATCCGGTAAC
TATCGTCTTGAGTCCAACCCGGTAAGACACGACTTATCGCCACTGGCAGCAGCCACTGGTAACAGGATTA
GCAGAGCGAGGTATGTAGGCGGTGCTACAGAGTTCTTGAAGTGGTGGCCTAACTACGGCTACACTAGAAG
AACAGTATTTGGTATCTGCGCTCTGCTGAAGCCAGTTACCTTCGGAAAAAGAGTTGGTAGCTCTTGATCC
GGCAAACAAACCACCGCTGGTAGCGGTGGTTTTTTTGTTTGCAAGCAGCAGATTACGCGCAGAAAAAAAG
GATCTCAAGAAGATCCTTTGATCTTTTCTACGGGGTCTGACGCTCAGTGGAACGAAAACTCACGTTAAGG
GATTTTGGTCATGAGATTATCAAAAAGGATCTTCACCTAGATCCTTTTAAATTAAAAATGAAGTTTTAAA
TCAATCTAAAGTATATATGAGTAAACTTGGTCTGACAGTTACCAATGCTTAATCAGTGAGGCACCTATCT
CAGCGATCTGTCTATTTCGTTCATCCATAGTTGCCTGACTCCCCGTCGTGTAGATAACTACGATACGGGA
GGGCTTACCATCTGGCCCCAGTGCTGCAATGATACCGCGAGACCCACGCTCACCGGCTCCAGATTTATCA
GCAATAAACCAGCCAGCCGGAAGGGCCGAGCGCAGAAGTGGTCCTGCAACTTTATCCGCCTCCATCCAGT
CTATTAATTGTTGCCGGGAAGCTAGAGTAAGTAGTTCGCCAGTTAATAGTTTGCGCAACGTTGTTGCCAT
TGCTACAGGCATCGTGGTGTCACGCTCGTCGTTTGGTATGGCTTCATTCAGCTCCGGTTCCCAACGATCA
AGGCGAGTTACATGATCCCCCATGTTGTGCAAAAAAGCGGTTAGCTCCTTCGGTCCTCCGATCGTTGTCA
GAAGTAAGTTGGCCGCAGTGTTATCACTCATGGTTATGGCAGCACTGCATAATTCTCTTACTGTCATGCC
ATCCGTAAGATGCTTTTCTGTGACTGGTGAGTACTCAACCAAGTCATTCTGAGAATAGTGTATGCGGCGA
CCGAGTTGCTCTTGCCCGGCGTCAATACGGGATAATACCGCGCCACATAGCAGAACTTTAAAAGTGCTCA
TCATTGGAAAACGTTCTTCGGGGCGAAAACTCTCAAGGATCTTACCGCTGTTGAGATCCAGTTCGATGTA
ACCCACTCGTGCACCCAACTGATCTTCAGCATCTTTTACTTTCACCAGCGTTTCTGGGTGAGCAAAAACA
GGAAGGCAAAATGCCGCAAAAAAGGGAATAAGGGCGACACGGAAATGTTGAATACTCATACTCTTCCTTT
TTCAATATTATTGAAGCATTTATCAGGGTTATTGTCTCATGAGCGGATACATATTTGAATGTATTTAGAA
AAATAAACAAATAGGGGTTCCGCG
Features (pLannotate 1.2.2; 29 found; start..end, strand, type, name):
     53..481     -  rep_origin     f1 ori (sequence partly withheld): f1 bacteriophage origin of replication; arrow indicates direction of (+) strand synthesis
    486..643     -  CDS            lacZα (fragment): LacZα fragment of β-galactosidase; lacZ fragment
    646..664     +  promoter       T7 promoter: promoter for bacteriophage T7 RNA polymerase
    992..1025    -  protein_bind   loxP: Cre-mediated recombination occurs in the 8-bp core sequence (GCATACAT). Cre recombinase
   1035..1414    +  enhancer       CMV enhancer: human cytomegalovirus immediate early enhancer
   1692..2708    +  intron         chimeric intron: chimera between introns from chicken β-actin and rabbit β-globin
   2772..2796    +  protein_bind   attB1: mutant version of attB; recombination site for the Gateway® BP reaction BP Clonase™
   2817..4943    +  CDS            Mphosph8 (fragment): MPP8_MOUSE - Also known as Mpp8 From Mus musculus (Mouse).
   4953..4973    +  CDS            FLAG (fragment): FLAG® epitope tag, followed by an enterokinase cleavage site
   4977..4997    +  CDS            FLAG (fragment): FLAG® epitope tag, followed by an enterokinase cleavage site
   5023..5047    -  protein_bind   attB2: mutant version of attB; recombination site for the Gateway® BP reaction BP Clonase™
   5079..5141    +  CDS            HBB (fragment): HBB_PONPY - Experimental evidence at transcript level: Swiss-Prot protein existence level 2. Involved in oxygen transport from the lung to the various peripheral tissues. From Pongo pygmaeus (Bornean orangutan).
   5158..5190    -  misc_feature   MCS (fragment): pBluescript multiple cloning site
   5310..5772    +  misc_feature   IRES: internal ribosome entry site (IRES) of the encephalomyocarditis virus (EMCV)
   5786..6175    +  CDS            bsd: BSD_ASPTE - Experimental evidence at protein level: Swiss-Prot protein existence level 1. Catalyzes the deamination of the cytosine moiety of the antibiotics blasticidin S, cytomycin and acetylblasticidin S. From Aspergillus terreus.
   6337..6392    +  polyA_signal   β-globin poly(A) signal: rabbit β-globin polyadenylation signal (Gil and Proudfoot, 1987)
   6777..6793    -  protein_bind   lac operator: The lac repressor binds to the lac operator to inhibit transcription in E. coli. This inhibition can be relieved by adding lactose or isopropyl-β-D-thiogalactopyranoside (IPTG). lac repressor encoded by lacI
   6801..6831    -  promoter       lac promoter: promoter for the E. coli lac operon
   6846..6867    -  protein_bind   CAP binding site: CAP binding activates transcription in the presence of cAMP. E. coli catabolite activator protein
   6880..6919    -  CDS            lacI (fragment): lac repressor; lacI; The lac repressor binds to the lac operator to inhibit transcription in E. coli. This inhibition can be relieved by adding lactose or isopropyl-β-D-thiogalactopyranoside (IPTG).
   6940..6973    -  protein_bind   loxP: Cre-mediated recombination occurs in the 8-bp core sequence (GCATACAT). Cre recombinase
   7230..7248    -  promoter       T3 promoter: promoter for bacteriophage T3 RNA polymerase
   7293..7309    -  protein_bind   lac operator: The lac repressor binds to the lac operator to inhibit transcription in E. coli. This inhibition can be relieved by adding lactose or isopropyl-β-D-thiogalactopyranoside (IPTG). lac repressor encoded by lacI
   7317..7347    -  promoter       lac promoter: promoter for the E. coli lac operon
   7362..7383    -  protein_bind   CAP binding site: CAP binding activates transcription in the presence of cAMP. E. coli catabolite activator protein
   7396..7488    -  CDS            lacI (fragment): lac repressor; lacI; The lac repressor binds to the lac operator to inhibit transcription in E. coli. This inhibition can be relieved by adding lactose or isopropyl-β-D-thiogalactopyranoside (IPTG).
   7671..8259    -  rep_origin     ori: high-copy-number ColE1/pMB1/pBR322/pUC origin of replication
   8430..9290    -  CDS            AmpR: β-lactamase; bla; confers resistance to ampicillin, carbenicillin, and related antibiotics
   9291..9395    -  promoter       AmpR promoter: bla
