[The description below was written by a language model from this plasmid's Addgene catalogue record and pLannotate feature annotations shown in this document.]
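Description:
pPB-MPP8-∆ARD_Flag2-Blast is a 9.4 kb piggyBac-type mammalian expression plasmid that drives a truncated mouse MPP8 (Mphosph8) protein. The parental backbone is not named in the record, but the annotation shows pBluescript-like elements: a high-copy ColE1/pUC origin, an f1 origin, lacZα and lac promoter/operator remnants, and T7 and T3 promoters. An AmpR β-lactamase gene provides ampicillin selection in E. coli. The piggyBac terminal repeats implied by the vector type are not called out in the feature table. They presumably lie in the unannotated stretches flanking the expression unit, where they would allow transposase-mediated integration into the host genome.

The payload is a single bicistronic transcription unit under the CAG promoter, annotated here as the CMV enhancer followed by the chicken β-actin/rabbit β-globin chimeric intron. The Mphosph8 coding sequence lacks the ankyrin repeat domains (deletion of D570 to K718). It sits between attB1 and attB2 sites left by Gateway cloning and is fused at its C terminus to two tandem FLAG epitopes for detection or immunoprecipitation. Downstream, an EMCV IRES allows translation of the blasticidin S deaminase gene (bsd) from the same mRNA, linking blasticidin resistance to transgene expression. The transcript ends at a rabbit β-globin polyadenylation signal. Two loxP sites in the same orientation bracket the whole cassette, which would in principle permit its Cre-mediated excision.

The construct is used for stable expression of the ankyrin-repeat-deleted MPP8 mutant in mammalian cells. The associated publication examines the role of MPP8 in the self-renewal of ground-state pluripotent stem cells, so it likely serves to test the contribution of this domain.
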