Addgene plasmid #175041: pPB-MPP8-∆ARD_Flag2-Blast
Purpose: Mammalian expression of mMPP8 (deletion from D570 to K718) with C-terminal Flag2 tag
Depositing lab: Kristian Helin. Depositing organization: Memorial Sloan-Kettering Cancer Center. Publication: MPP8 is essential for sustaining self-renewal of ground-state pluripotent stem cells. Muller I, Moroni AS, Shlyueva D, Sahadevan S, Schoof EM, Radzisheuskaya A, Hojfeldt JW, Tatar T, Koche RP, Huang C, Helin K. Nat Commun. 2021 May 24;12(1):3034. doi: 10.1038/s41467-021-23308-4. PubMed 34031396.
Backbone
  Vector backbone: unknown
  Vector type: Mammalian Expression ; piggyBac
  Selectable markers: Blasticidin
Growth in bacteria
  Bacterial resistance: Ampicillin, 100 μg/mL
  Growth temperature: 37°C
  Growth strain: DH5alpha
  Copy number: Unknown
Gene/Insert
  Gene/Insert name: Mphosph8 (alt name: AU040635, 1500035L22Rik, 4930548G07Rik)
  Species: M. musculus (mouse)
  Mutation: Expression of MPP8 protein with deletion of the ankyrin repeat domains (D570 to K718)
  Entrez Gene: Mphosph8 (a.k.a. 1500035L22Rik, 4930548G07Rik, AU040635)
  Promoter: CAG
  Tag / fusion protein: Flag2 (C terminal on insert)
  Cloning method: Gateway Cloning
  Sequencing primers: 5′ unknown; 3′ unknown
Terms and licenses: Academic/Nonprofit Terms; Industry Terms: Not Available to Industry
How to cite: pPB-MPP8-∆ARD_Flag2-Blast was a gift from Kristian Helin (Addgene plasmid # 175041 ; http://n2t.net/addgene:175041 ; RRID:Addgene_175041)
